Addgene plasmid #57770: miniSOG-Keratin-17
Purpose: Note- This plasmid contains Keratin 18. Localization: Cytokeratin, Excitation: 448 / 473, Emission: 500 / 528
Depositing lab: Michael Davidson. Depositing organization: Florida State University, Tallahassee. Publication: A genetically encoded tag for correlated light and electron microscopy of intact cells, tissues, and organisms. Shu X, Lev-Ram V, Deerinck TJ, Qi Y, Ramko EB, Davidson MW, Jin Y, Ellisman MH, Tsien RY. PLoS Biol. 2011 Apr;9(4):e1001041. doi: 10.1371/journal.pbio.1001041. Epub 2011 Apr 5. PubMed 21483721.
Backbone
  Vector backbone: miniSOG
  Backbone size w/o insert (bp): 4750
  Vector type: Mammalian Expression
  Selectable markers: Neomycin (select with G418)
Growth in bacteria
  Bacterial resistance: Kanamycin, 50 μg/mL
  Growth temperature: 37°C
  Growth strain: DH5alpha
  Copy number: High Copy
Gene/Insert
  Gene/Insert name: Keratin (alt name: NM_199187.1)
  Species: H. sapiens (human)
  Mutation: V282L
  Entrez Gene: KRT18 (a.k.a. CK-18, CYK18, K18)
  Promoter: CMV
  Tag / fusion protein: miniSOG
  Cloning method: Unknown
  Sequencing primers: 5′ CMV-F; 3′ SV40pA-R
Terms and licenses: Academic/Nonprofit Terms; Industry Terms
Depositor comments: . Excitation = 448 / 473; Emission = 500 / 528
How to cite: miniSOG-Keratin-17 was a gift from Michael Davidson (Addgene plasmid # 57770 ; http://n2t.net/addgene:57770 ; RRID:Addgene_57770)
