[The description below was written by a language model from this plasmid's Addgene catalogue record and pLannotate feature annotations shown in this document.]
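Description:
miniSOG-Keratin-17 is a mammalian expression plasmid that, despite its name, carries human keratin 18 (KRT18) rather than keratin 17. The catalogue entry states this explicitly, and the feature annotation confirms a KRT18 coding sequence. The insert is recorded as bearing a V282L substitution. The backbone has the layout of a classic N1-style fluorescent-protein fusion vector. A high-copy ColE1/pUC origin drives replication in E. coli, and an f1 origin is also present. A single NeoR/KanR (Tn5 aminoglycoside phosphotransferase) cassette is placed behind tandem bacterial (bla) and SV40 early promoters and terminated by the HSV TK polyadenylation signal. This one gene gives kanamycin resistance in bacteria and G418 selection in mammalian cells. The short annotated fragments of ble, SV40 large T antigen and the bGH poly(A) signal appear to be backbone remnants rather than functional elements.

The expression cassette uses the CMV immediate-early enhancer and promoter to drive the KRT18 open reading frame. A short multiple-cloning-site-derived linker follows, then miniSOG, so the tag sits at the C-terminus of the keratin, and the transcript ends at the SV40 poly(A) signal. miniSOG is a small flavin-binding fluorescent protein derived from an Arabidopsis protein. Its recorded excitation peaks are 448/473 nm and its emission peaks 500/528 nm. According to the associated publication title, it was developed as a genetically encoded tag for correlated light and electron microscopy. The fusion is intended to label the cytokeratin intermediate filament network in transfected mammalian cells, so the same structures can be viewed by fluorescence and, potentially, by electron microscopy.
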