Features (pLannotate 1.2.2; 17 found; start..end, strand, type, name):
      1..304     +  enhancer       CMV enhancer: human cytomegalovirus immediate early enhancer
    377..394     -  promoter       CMV promoter (fragment): human cytomegalovirus (CMV) immediate early promoter
    457..508     +  promoter       CMVd2 promoter: truncated human cytomegalovirus (CMV) immediate early promoter that yields moderately reduced expression relative to the full-length promoter
    540..1829    +  CDS            KRT18: K1C18_HUMAN - Also known as CYK18. Experimental evidence at protein level: Swiss-Prot protein existence level 1. Involved in the uptake of thrombin-antithrombin complexes by hepatic cells (By similarity). When phosphorylated, plays a role in filament reorganization. Involved in the delivery of mutated CFTR to the plasma membrane. Together with KRT8, is involved in interleukin-6 (IL-6)-mediated barrier protection. From Homo sapiens (Human).
   1829..1867    +  misc_feature   MCS (fragment): multiple cloning site
   1881..2198    +  CDS            miniSOG: miniSOG is a basic (constitutively fluorescent) cyan fluorescent protein published in 2011, derived from Arabidopsis thaliana. It requires the cofactor flavin for fluorescence.
   2217..2300    +  CDS            large T antigen (fragment): large T antigen from SV40 (simian virus 40)
   2323..2444    +  polyA_signal   SV40 poly(A) signal: SV40 polyadenylation signal
   2478..2906    -  rep_origin     f1 ori (sequence partly withheld): f1 bacteriophage origin of replication; arrow indicates direction of (+) strand synthesis
   2933..3037    +  promoter       AmpR promoter: bla
   3039..3396    +  promoter       SV40 promoter: SV40 enhancer and early promoter
   3431..4225    +  CDS            NeoR/KanR: aminoglycoside phosphotransferase from Tn5; aph(3')-II (or nptII); confers resistance to neomycin, kanamycin, and G418 (Geneticin®)
   4246..4398    +  CDS            ble (fragment): BLE_KLEPN - Experimental evidence at protein level: Swiss-Prot protein existence level 1. Binding protein with a strong affinity to the bleomycin family of antibiotics. Binds to CL990; an antimitotic-antibiotic compound. From Klebsiella pneumoniae.
   4457..4504    +  polyA_signal   HSV TK poly(A) signal: herpes simplex virus thymidine kinase polyadenylation signal (Cole and Stacy, 1985)
   4595..4611    -  polyA_signal   bGH poly(A) signal (fragment): bovine growth hormone polyadenylation signal
   4833..5421    +  rep_origin     ori: high-copy-number ColE1/pMB1/pBR322/pUC origin of replication
   5536..5595    +  enhancer       CMV enhancer (fragment): human cytomegalovirus immediate early enhancer
>Addgene plasmid #57770 | miniSOG-Keratin-17 | addgene full sequence | sequence record 328410 | Addgene NGS Result
CGTTACATAACTTACGGTAAATGGCCCGCCTGGCTGACCGCCCAACGACCCCCGCCCATTGACGTCAATA
ATGACGTATGTTCCCATAGTAACGCCAATAGGGACTTTCCATTGACGTCAATGGGTGGAGTATTTACGGT
AAACTGCCCACTTGGCAGTACATCAAGTGTATCATATGCCAAGTACGCCCCCTATTGACGTCAATGACGG
TAAATGGCCCGCCTGGCATTATGCCCAGTACATGACCTTATGGGACTTTCCTACTTGGCAGTACATCTAC
GTATTAGTCATCGCTATTACCATGGTGATGCGGTTTTGGCAGTACATCAATGGGCGTGGATAGCGGTTTG
ACTCACGGGGATTTCCAAGTCTCCACCCCATTGACGTCAATGGGAGTTTGTTTTGGCACCAAAATCAACG
GGACTTTTCAAAATGTCGTAACAACTCCGCCCCATTGACGCAAATGGGCGGTAGGCGTGTACGGTGGGAG
GTCTATATAAGCAGAGCTGGTTTAGTGAACCGTCAGATCCGCTAGCACCATGAGCTTCACCACTCGCTCC
ACCTTCTCCACCAACTACCGGTCCCTGGGCTCTGTCCAGGCGCCCAGCTACGGCGCCCGGCCGGTCAGCA
GCGCGGCCAGCGTCTATGCAGGCGCTGGGGGCTCTGGTTCCCGGATCTCCGTGTCCCGCTCCACCAGCTT
CAGGGGCGGCATGGGGTCCGGGGGCCTGGCCACCGGGATAGCCGGGGGTCTGGCAGGAATGGGAGGCATC
CAGAACGAGAAGGAGACCATGCAAAGCCTGAACGACCGCCTGGCCTCTTACCTGGACAGAGTGAGGAGCC
TGGAGACCGAGAACCGGAGGCTGGAGAGCAAAATCCGGGAGCACTTGGAGAAGAAGGGACCCCAGGTCAG
AGACTGGAGCCATTACTTCAAGATCATCGAGGACCTGAGGGCTCAGATCTTCGCAAATACTGTGGACAAT
GCCCGCATCGTTCTGCAGATTGACAATGCCCGTCTTGCTGCTGATGACTTTAGAGTCAAGTATGAGACAG
AGCTGGCCATGCGCCAGTCTGTGGAGAACGACATCCATGGGCTCCGCAAGGTCATTGATGACACCAATAT
CACACGACTGCAGCTGGAGACAGAGATCGAGGCTCTCAAGGAGGAGCTGCTCTTCATGAAGAAGAACCAC
GAAGAGGAAGTAAAAGGCCTACAAGCCCAGATTGCCAGCTCTGGGTTGACCGTGGAGGTAGATGCCCCCA
AATCTCAGGACCTCGCCAAGATCATGGCAGACATCCGGGCCCAATATGACGAGCTGGCTCGGAAGAACCG
AGAGGAGCTAGACAAGTACTGGTCTCAGCAGATTGAGGAGAGCACCACAGTGCTCACCACACAGTCTGCT
GAGGTTGGAGCTGCTGAGACGACGCTCACAGAGCTGAGACGTACAGTCCAGTCCTTGGAGATCGACCTGG
ACTCCATGAGAAATCTGAAGGCCAGCTTGGAGAACAGCCTGAGGGAGGTGGAGGCCCGCTACGCCCTACA
GATGGAGCAGCTCAACGGGATCCTGCTGCACCTTGAGTCAGAGCTGGCACAGACCCGGGCAGAGGGACAG
CGCCAGGCCCAGGAGTATGAGGCCCTGCTGAACATCAAGGTCAAGCTGGAGGCTGAGATCGCCACCTACC
GCCGCCTGCTGGAAGATGGCGAGGACTTTAATCTTGGTGATGCCTTGGACAGCAGCAACTCCATGCAAAC
CATCCAAAAGACCACCACCCGCCGGATAGTGGATGGCAAAGTGGTGTCTGAGACCAATGACACCAAAGTT
CTGAGGCATCGAATTCTGCAGTCGACGGTACCGCGGGCCCGGGATCCACCGGTCGCCACCATGGAGAAAA
GTTTCGTGATAACTGATCCACGGCTGCCAGACAATCCCATCATCTTCGCATCCGATGGCTTCCTGGAGCT
GACCGAGTATTCCAGAGAGGAGATCCTGGGCCGCAATGGCCGCTTTCTGCAGGGACCAGAGACAGACCAG
GCCACAGTGCAGAAGATTCGCGATGCCATTAGAGATCAGCGCGAGATTACCGTGCAGCTGATAAACTACA
CAAAAAGCGGGAAGAAATTCTGGAACCTCCTGCACCTCCAGCCCATGAGGGACCAGAAGGGTGAGCTCCA
GTATTTCATCGGAGTGCAGCTGGATGGATAAGCGGCCGCGACTCTAGATCATAATCAGCCATACCACATT
TGTAGAGGTTTTACTTGCTTTAAAAAACCTCCCACACCTCCCCCTGAACCTGAAACATAAAATGAATGCA
ATTGTTGTTGTTAACTTGTTTATTGCAGCTTATAATGGTTACAAATAAAGCAATAGCATCACAAATTTCA
CAAATAAAGCATTTTTTTCACTGCATTCTAGTTGTGGTTTGTCCAAACTCATCAATGTATCTTAAGGCGT
AAATTGTAAGCGTTAATATTTTGTTAAAATTCGCGTTAAATTTTTGTTAAATCAGCTCATTTTTTAACCA
ATAGGCCGAAATCGGCAAAATCCCTTATAAATCAAAAGAATAGACCGAGATAGGGT
[37 nt withheld, positions 2577-2613]
AAAGAACGTGGACTCCAACGTCAAAGG
[49 nt withheld, positions 2641-2689]
T
[91 nt withheld, positions 2691-2781]
G
[124 nt withheld, positions 2783-2906]
CAGGTGGCACTTTTCGGGGAAATGTGCGCGGAACCCCTATTTGTTTATTTTTCTAAATACATTCAAATAT
GTATCCGCTCATGAGACAATAACCCTGATAAATGCTTCAATAATATTGAAAAAGGAAGAGTCCTGAGGCG
GAAAGAACCAGCTGTGGAATGTGTGTCAGTTAGGGTGTGGAAAGTCCCCAGGCTCCCCAGCAGGCAGAAG
TATGCAAAGCATGCATCTCAATTAGTCAGCAACCAGGTGTGGAAAGTCCCCAGGCTCCCCAGCAGGCAGA
AGTATGCAAAGCATGCATCTCAATTAGTCAGCAACCATAGTCCCGCCCCTAACTCCGCCCATCCCGCCCC
TAACTCCGCCCAGTTCCGCCCATTCTCCGCCCCATGGCTGACTAATTTTTTTTATTTATGCAGAGGCCGA
GGCCGCCTCGGCCTCTGAGCTATTCCAGAAGTAGTGAGGAGGCTTTTTTGGAGGCCTAGGCTTTTGCAAA
GATCGATCAAGAGACAGGATGAGGATCGTTTCGCATGATTGAACAAGATGGATTGCACGCAGGTTCTCCG
GCCGCTTGGGTGGAGAGGCTATTCGGCTATGACTGGGCACAACAGACAATCGGCTGCTCTGATGCCGCCG
TGTTCCGGCTGTCAGCGCAGGGGCGCCCGGTTCTTTTTGTCAAGACCGACCTGTCCGGTGCCCTGAATGA
ACTGCAAGACGAGGCAGCGCGGCTATCGTGGCTGGCCACGACGGGCGTTCCTTGCGCAGCTGTGCTCGAC
GTTGTCACTGAAGCGGGAAGGGACTGGCTGCTATTGGGCGAAGTGCCGGGGCAGGATCTCCTGTCATCTC
ACCTTGCTCCTGCCGAGAAAGTATCCATCATGGCTGATGCAATGCGGCGGCTGCATACGCTTGATCCGGC
TACCTGCCCATTCGACCACCAAGCGAAACATCGCATCGAGCGAGCACGTACTCGGATGGAAGCCGGTCTT
GTCGATCAGGATGATCTGGACGAAGAGCATCAGGGGCTCGCGCCAGCCGAACTGTTCGCCAGGCTCAAGG
CGAGCATGCCCGACGGCGAGGATCTCGTCGTGACCCATGGCGATGCCTGCTTGCCGAATATCATGGTGGA
AAATGGCCGCTTTTCTGGATTCATCGACTGTGGCCGGCTGGGTGTGGCGGACCGCTATCAGGACATAGCG
TTGGCTACCCGTGATATTGCTGAAGAGCTTGGCGGCGAATGGGCTGACCGCTTCCTCGTGCTTTACGGTA
TCGCCGCTCCCGATTCGCAGCGCATCGCCTTCTATCGCCTTCTTGACGAGTTCTTCTGAGCGGGACTCTG
GGGTTCGAAATGACCGACCAAGCGACGCCCAACCTGCCATCACGAGATTTCGATTCCACCGCCGCCTTCT
ATGAAAGGTTGGGCTTCGGAATCGTTTTCCGGGACGCCGGCTGGATGATCCTCCAGCGCGGGGATCTCAT
GCTGGAGTTCTTCGCCCACCCTAGGGGGAGGCTAACTGAAACACGGAAGGAGACAATACCGGAAGGAACC
CGCGCTATGACGGCAATAAAAAGACAGAATAAAACGCACGGTGTTGGGTCGTTTGTTCATAAACGCGGGG
TTCGGTCCCAGGGCTGGCACTCTGTCGATACCCCACCGAGACCCCATTGGGGCCAATACGCCCGCGTTTC
TTCCTTTTCCCCACCCCACCCCCCAAGTTCGGGTGAAGGCCCAGGGCTCGCAGCCAACGTCGGGGCGGCA
GGCCCTGCCATAGCCTCAGGTTACTCATATATACTTTAGATTGATTTAAAACTTCATTTTTAATTTAAAA
GGATCTAGGTGAAGATCCTTTTTGATAATCTCATGACCAAAATCCCTTAACGTGAGTTTTCGTTCCACTG
AGCGTCAGACCCCGTAGAAAAGATCAAAGGATCTTCTTGAGATCCTTTTTTTCTGCGCGTAATCTGCTGC
TTGCAAACAAAAAAACCACCGCTACCAGCGGTGGTTTGTTTGCCGGATCAAGAGCTACCAACTCTTTTTC
CGAAGGTAACTGGCTTCAGCAGAGCGCAGATACCAAATACTGTTCTTCTAGTGTAGCCGTAGTTAGGCCA
CCACTTCAAGAACTCTGTAGCACCGCCTACATACCTCGCTCTGCTAATCCTGTTACCAGTGGCTGCTGCC
AGTGGCGATAAGTCGTGTCTTACCGGGTTGGACTCAAGACGATAGTTACCGGATAAGGCGCAGCGGTCGG
GCTGAACGGGGGGTTCGTGCACACAGCCCAGCTTGGAGCGAACGACCTACACCGAACTGAGATACCTACA
GCGTGAGCTATGAGAAAGCGCCACGCTTCCCGAAGGGAGAAAGGCGGACAGGTATCCGGTAAGCGGCAGG
GTCGGAACAGGAGAGCGCACGAGGGAGCTTCCAGGGGGAAACGCCTGGTATCTTTATAGTCCTGTCGGGT
TTCGCCACCTCTGACTTGAGCGTCGATTTTTGTGATGCTCGTCAGGGGGGCGGAGCCTATGGAAAAACGC
CAGCAACGCGGCCTTTTTACGGTTCCTGGCCTTTTGCTGGCCTTTTGCTCACATGTTCTTTCCTGCGTTA
TCCCCTGATTCTGTGGATAACCGTATTACCGCCATGCATTAGTTATTAATAGTAATCAATTACGGGGTCA
TTAGTTCATAGCCCATATATGGAGTTCCG
